Addgene plasmid #77625: SPEG gRNA (BRDN0001145964)
Purpose: 3rd generation lentiviral gRNA plasmid targeting human SPEG
Depositing lab: John Doench & David Root. Depositing organization: Broad Institute. Publication: Optimized sgRNA design to maximize activity and minimize off-target effects of CRISPR-Cas9. Doench JG, Fusi N, Sullender M, Hegde M, Vaimberg EW, Donovan KF, Smith I, Tothova Z, Wilen C, Orchard R, Virgin HW, Listgarten J, Root DE. Nat Biotechnol. 2016 Jan 18. doi: 10.1038/nbt.3437. PubMed 26780180.
Backbone
  Vector backbone: lentiGuide-Puro
  Backbone manufacturer: Zhang Lab (Addgene plasmid # 52963)
  Vector type: Mammalian Expression, Lentiviral, CRISPR
  Selectable markers: Puromycin
Growth in bacteria
  Bacterial resistance: Ampicillin, 100 μg/mL
  Growth temperature: 37°C
  Growth strain: DH5alpha
  Copy number: High Copy
Gene/Insert
  Gene/Insert name: SPEG (alt names: SPEG; NM_005876.4)
  gRNA/shRNA sequence: TGAGGCCTTACCGAGCTCAG
  Species: H. sapiens (human)
  Entrez Gene: SPEG (a.k.a. APEG-1, APEG1, BPEG, CNM5, MYLK6, SPEGalpha, SPEGbeta)
  Promoter: hU6
  Cloning method: Unknown
  Sequencing primers: 5′ U6-F; 3′ pS2-R
Terms and licenses: Academic/Nonprofit Terms; Industry Terms: Not Available to Industry
Depositor comments: The gRNA was designed to target the following Genbank reference sequence(s): NM_005876.4. Note that this plasmid does NOT contain Cas9. It should be used in conjunction with lentiCas9-Blast (Addgene #52962) or otherwise with cell lines already expressing Cas9. Browse the full kinome gRNA library at http://www.addgene.org/pooled-library/broadgpp-human-kinome/ or visit http://www.broadinstitute.org/rnai/public/ for detailed protocols and information.
How to cite: SPEG gRNA (BRDN0001145964) was a gift from John Doench & David Root (Addgene plasmid # 77625 ; http://n2t.net/addgene:77625 ; RRID:Addgene_77625)
