[The description below was written by a language model from this plasmid's Addgene catalogue record and pLannotate feature annotations shown in this document.]
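Description:
SPEG gRNA (BRDN0001145964) is a third-generation lentiviral guide RNA plasmid built on the lentiGuide-Puro backbone, designed to direct Streptococcus pyogenes Cas9 to the human SPEG gene, which encodes a kinase also known as APEG1. It belongs to a set of guides forming a human kinome gRNA library. In bacteria the 8.3 kb plasmid is maintained at high copy through a ColE1/pUC-type origin and selected with ampicillin via the β-lactamase gene. The backbone also carries an f1 origin, an SV40 origin and remnants of lac and phage promoter elements that play no role in the payload.

The lentiviral transfer cassette begins with an RSV promoter fused to a truncated HIV-1 5' LTR, which makes genomic RNA production Tat-independent. This is followed by the Ψ packaging signal with a partial gag sequence and the Rev response element. A human U6 RNA polymerase III promoter drives the SPEG-specific spacer joined to the SpCas9 gRNA scaffold, with the cPPT/CTS element lying just downstream of this unit. After that, the EF-1α core promoter with its intron A expresses puromycin N-acetyltransferase for selection of transduced mammalian cells. A WPRE enhances transcript expression, and a self-inactivating ΔU3 3' LTR limits LTR-driven transcription after integration.

The plasmid does not encode Cas9. It is intended for use alongside a separate Cas9 lentiviral vector or in cells that already express Cas9, where stable delivery of the guide supports knockout or loss-of-function studies of SPEG. The cloning method is not recorded.
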