Features (pLannotate 1.2.2; 29 found; start..end, strand, type, name):
     14..80      +  CDS            small t antigen (fragment): SV40 (simian virus 40) small t antigen
    106..317     +  promoter       EF-1α core promoter: core promoter for human elongation factor EF-1α
    318..1256    +  intron         EF-1α intron A: intron upstream of the start codon of human EF-1α
   1278..1877    +  CDS            PuroR (fragment): puromycin N-acetyltransferase; pac from Streptomyces; confers resistance to puromycin
   1893..2481    +  misc_feature   WPRE: woodchuck hepatitis virus posttranscriptional regulatory element
   2532..2551    +  misc_feature   cPPT/CTS (fragment): central polypurine tract and central termination sequence of HIV-1
   2553..2786    +  LTR            3' LTR (ΔU3): self-inactivating 3' long terminal repeat (LTR) from HIV-1
   2864..2985    +  polyA_signal   SV40 poly(A) signal: SV40 polyadenylation signal
   3025..3160    +  rep_origin     SV40 ori: SV40 origin of replication
   3181..3199    -  promoter       T7 promoter: promoter for bacteriophage T7 RNA polymerase
   3207..3362    +  CDS            lacZα (fragment): LacZα fragment of β-galactosidase; lacZ fragment
   3367..3795    +  rep_origin     f1 ori (sequence partly withheld): f1 bacteriophage origin of replication; arrow indicates direction of (+) strand synthesis
   3848..3952    +  promoter       AmpR promoter: bla
   3953..4813    +  CDS            AmpR: β-lactamase; bla; confers resistance to ampicillin, carbenicillin, and related antibiotics
   4984..5572    +  rep_origin     ori: high-copy-number ColE1/pMB1/pBR322/pUC origin of replication
   5755..5847    +  CDS            lacI (fragment): lac repressor; lacI; The lac repressor binds to the lac operator to inhibit transcription in E. coli. This inhibition can be relieved by adding lactose or isopropyl-β-D-thiogalactopyranoside (IPTG).
   5860..5881    +  protein_bind   CAP binding site: CAP binding activates transcription in the presence of cAMP. E. coli catabolite activator protein
   5896..5926    +  promoter       lac promoter: promoter for the E. coli lac operon
   5934..5950    +  protein_bind   lac operator: The lac repressor binds to the lac operator to inhibit transcription in E. coli. This inhibition can be relieved by adding lactose or isopropyl-β-D-thiogalactopyranoside (IPTG). lac repressor encoded by lacI
   5995..6013    +  promoter       T3 promoter: promoter for bacteriophage T3 RNA polymerase
   6041..6267    +  promoter       RSV promoter: Rous sarcoma virus enhancer/promoter
   6268..6448    +  LTR            5' LTR (truncated): truncated 5' long terminal repeat (LTR) from HIV-1
   6495..6620    +  misc_feature   HIV-1 Ψ: packaging signal of human immunodeficiency virus type 1
   6604..6967    +  CDS            HIV-1 gag (fragment): gag protein from human immunodeficiency virus 1; gag
   7113..7346    +  misc_feature   RRE: The Rev response element (RRE) of HIV-1 allows for Rev-dependent mRNA export from the nucleus to the cytoplasm.
   7723..7749    +  CDS            Rev (fragment): human immunodeficiency virus 1 (HIV-1) Rev protein; rev; enhances nuclear export of unspliced and incompletely spliced viral mRNAs
   7753..7993    +  promoter       U6 promoter: RNA polymerase III promoter for human U6 snRNA
   8023..8098    +  misc_RNA       gRNA scaffold: guide RNA scaffold for the Streptococcus pyogenes CRISPR/Cas9 system
   8154..8271    +  misc_feature   cPPT/CTS: central polypurine tract and central termination sequence of HIV-1
>Addgene plasmid #77625 | SPEG gRNA (BRDN0001145964) | addgene full sequence | sequence record 188126 | Addgene Assembled Sequence
CCCGGGTGCAAAGATGGATAAAGTTTTAAACAGAGAGGAATCTTTGCAGCTAATGGACCTTCTAGGTCTT
GAAAGGAGTGGGAATTGGCTCCGGTGCCCGTCAGTGGGCAGAGCGCACATCGCCCACAGTCCCCGAGAAG
TTGGGGGGAGGGGTCGGCAATTGATCCGGTGCCTAGAGAAGGTGGCGCGGGGTAAACTGGGAAAGTGATG
TCGTGTACTGGCTCCGCCTTTTTCCCGAGGGTGGGGGAGAACCGTATATAAGTGCAGTAGTCGCCGTGAA
CGTTCTTTTTCGCAACGGGTTTGCCGCCAGAACACAGGTAAGTGCCGTGTGTGGTTCCCGCGGGCCTGGC
CTCTTTACGGGTTATGGCCCTTGCGTGCCTTGAATTACTTCCACCTGGCTGCAGTACGTGATTCTTGATC
CCGAGCTTCGGGTTGGAAGTGGGTGGGAGAGTTCGAGGCCTTGCGCTTAAGGAGCCCCTTCGCCTCGTGC
TTGAGTTGAGGCCTGGCCTGGGCGCTGGGGCCGCCGCGTGCGAATCTGGTGGCACCTTCGCGCCTGTCTC
GCTGCTTTCGATAAGTCTCTAGCCATTTAAAATTTTTGATGACCTGCTGCGACGCTTTTTTTCTGGCAAG
ATAGTCTTGTAAATGCGGGCCAAGATCTGCACACTGGTATTTCGGTTTTTGGGGCCGCGGGCGGCGACGG
GGCCCGTGCGTCCCAGCGCACATGTTCGGCGAGGCGGGGCCTGCGAGCGCGGCCACCGAGAATCGGACGG
GGGTAGTCTCAAGCTGGCCGGCCTGCTCTGGTGCCTGGCCTCGCGCCGCCGTGTATCGCCCCGCCCTGGG
CGGCAAGGCTGGCCCGGTCGGCACCAGTTGCGTGAGCGGAAAGATGGCCGCTTCCCGGCCCTGCTGCAGG
GAGCTCAAAATGGAGGACGCGGCGCTCGGGAGAGCGGGCGGGTGAGTCACCCACACAAAGGAAAAGGGCC
TTTCCGTCCTCAGCCGTCGCTTCATGTGACTCCACGGAGTACCGGGCGCCGTCCAGGCACCTCGATTAGT
TCTCGAGCTTTTGGAGTACGTCGTCTTTAGGTTGGGGGGAGGGGTTTTATGCGATGGAGTTTCCCCACAC
TGAGTGGGTGGAGACTGAAGTTAGGCCAGCTTGGCACTTGATGTAATTCTCCTTGGAATTTGCCCTTTTT
GAGTTTGGATCTTGGTTCATTCTCAAGCCTCAGACAGTGGTTCAAAGTTTTTTTCTTCCATTTCAGGTGT
CGTGACGTACGGCCACCATGACCGAGTACAAGCCCACGGTGCGCCTCGCCACCCGCGACGACGTCCCCAG
GGCCGTACGCACCCTCGCCGCCGCGTTCGCCGACTACCCCGCCACGCGCCACACCGTCGATCCGGACCGC
CACATCGAGCGGGTCACCGAGCTGCAAGAACTCTTCCTCACGCGCGTCGGGCTCGACATCGGCAAGGTGT
GGGTCGCGGACGACGGCGCCGCCGTGGCGGTCTGGACCACGCCGGAGAGCGTCGAAGCGGGGGCGGTGTT
CGCCGAGATCGGCCCGCGCATGGCCGAGTTGAGCGGTTCCCGGCTGGCCGCGCAGCAACAGATGGAAGGC
CTCCTGGCGCCGCACCGGCCCAAGGAGCCCGCGTGGTTCCTGGCCACCGTCGGAGTCTCGCCCGACCACC
AGGGCAAGGGTCTGGGCAGCGCCGTCGTGCTCCCCGGAGTGGAGGCGGCCGAGCGCGCCGGGGTGCCCGC
CTTCCTGGAGACCTCCGCGCCCCGCAACCTCCCCTTCTACGAGCGGCTCGGCTTCACCGTCACCGCCGAC
GTCGAGGTGCCCGAAGGACCGCGCACCTGGTGCATGACCCGCAAGCCCGGTGCCTGAACGCGTTAAGTCG
ACAATCAACCTCTGGATTACAAAATTTGTGAAAGATTGACTGGTATTCTTAACTATGTTGCTCCTTTTAC
GCTATGTGGATACGCTGCTTTAATGCCTTTGTATCATGCTATTGCTTCCCGTATGGCTTTCATTTTCTCC
TCCTTGTATAAATCCTGGTTGCTGTCTCTTTATGAGGAGTTGTGGCCCGTTGTCAGGCAACGTGGCGTGG
TGTGCACTGTGTTTGCTGACGCAACCCCCACTGGTTGGGGCATTGCCACCACCTGTCAGCTCCTTTCCGG
GACTTTCGCTTTCCCCCTCCCTATTGCCACGGCGGAACTCATCGCCGCCTGCCTTGCCCGCTGCTGGACA
GGGGCTCGGCTGTTGGGCACTGACAATTCCGTGGTGTTGTCGGGGAAATCATCGTCCTTTCCTTGGCTGC
TCGCCTGTGTTGCCACCTGGATTCTGCGCGGGACGTCCTTCTGCTACGTCCCTTCGGCCCTCAATCCAGC
GGACCTTCCTTCCCGCGGCCTGCTGCCGGCTCTGCGGCCTCTTCCGCGTCTTCGCCTTCGCCCTCAGACG
AGTCGGATCTCCCTTTGGGCCGCCTCCCCGCGTCGACTTTAAGACCAATGACTTACAAGGCAGCTGTAGA
TCTTAGCCACTTTTTAAAAGAAAAGGGGGGACTGGAAGGGCTAATTCACTCCCAACGAAGACAAGATCTG
CTTTTTGCTTGTACTGGGTCTCTCTGGTTAGACCAGATCTGAGCCTGGGAGCTCTCTGGCTAACTAGGGA
ACCCACTGCTTAAGCCTCAATAAAGCTTGCCTTGAGTGCTTCAAGTAGTGTGTGCCCGTCTGTTGTGTGA
CTCTGGTAACTAGAGATCCCTCAGACCCTTTTAGTCAGTGTGGAAAATCTCTAGCAGTACGTATAGTAGT
TCATGTCATCTTATTATTCAGTATTTATAACTTGCAAAGAAATGAATATCAGAGAGTGAGAGGAACTTGT
TTATTGCAGCTTATAATGGTTACAAATAAAGCAATAGCATCACAAATTTCACAAATAAAGCATTTTTTTC
ACTGCATTCTAGTTGTGGTTTGTCCAAACTCATCAATGTATCTTATCATGTCTGGCTCTAGCTATCCCGC
CCCTAACTCCGCCCATCCCGCCCCTAACTCCGCCCAGTTCCGCCCATTCTCCGCCCCATGGCTGACTAAT
TTTTTTTATTTATGCAGAGGCCGAGGCCGCCTCGGCCTCTGAGCTATTCCAGAAGTAGTGAGGAGGCTTT
TTTGGAGGCCTAGGGACGTACCCAATTCGCCCTATAGTGAGTCGTATTACGCGCGCTCACTGGCCGTCGT
TTTACAACGTCGTGACTGGGAAAACCCTGGCGTTACCCAACTTAATCGCCTTGCAGCACATCCCCCTTTC
GCCAGCTGGCGTAATAGCGAAGAGGCCCGCACCGATCGCCCTTCCCAACAGTTGCGCAGCCTGAATGGCG
AATGGG
[124 nt withheld, positions 3367-3490]
C
[91 nt withheld, positions 3492-3582]
A
[49 nt withheld, positions 3584-3632]
CCTTTGACGTTGGAGTCCACGTTCTTT
[37 nt withheld, positions 3660-3696]
ACCCTATCTCGGTCTATTCTTTTGATTTATAAGGGATTTTGCCGATTTCGGCCTATTGGTTAAAAAATGA
GCTGATTTAACAAAAATTTAACGCGAATTTTAACAAAATATTAACGCTTACAATTTAGGTGGCACTTTTC
GGGGAAATGTGCGCGGAACCCCTATTTGTTTATTTTTCTAAATACATTCAAATATGTATCCGCTCATGAG
ACAATAACCCTGATAAATGCTTCAATAATATTGAAAAAGGAAGAGTATGAGTATTCAACATTTCCGTGTC
GCCCTTATTCCCTTTTTTGCGGCATTTTGCCTTCCTGTTTTTGCTCACCCAGAAACGCTGGTGAAAGTAA
AAGATGCTGAAGATCAGTTGGGTGCACGAGTGGGTTACATCGAACTGGATCTCAACAGCGGTAAGATCCT
TGAGAGTTTTCGCCCCGAAGAACGTTTTCCAATGATGAGCACTTTTAAAGTTCTGCTATGTGGCGCGGTA
TTATCCCGTATTGACGCCGGGCAAGAGCAACTCGGTCGCCGCATACACTATTCTCAGAATGACTTGGTTG
AGTACTCACCAGTCACAGAAAAGCATCTTACGGATGGCATGACAGTAAGAGAATTATGCAGTGCTGCCAT
AACCATGAGTGATAACACTGCGGCCAACTTACTTCTGACAACGATCGGAGGACCGAAGGAGCTAACCGCT
TTTTTGCACAACATGGGGGATCATGTAACTCGCCTTGATCGTTGGGAACCGGAGCTGAATGAAGCCATAC
CAAACGACGAGCGTGACACCACGATGCCTGTAGCAATGGCAACAACGTTGCGCAAACTATTAACTGGCGA
ACTACTTACTCTAGCTTCCCGGCAACAATTAATAGACTGGATGGAGGCGGATAAAGTTGCAGGACCACTT
CTGCGCTCGGCCCTTCCGGCTGGCTGGTTTATTGCTGATAAATCTGGAGCCGGTGAGCGTGGGTCTCGCG
GTATCATTGCAGCACTGGGGCCAGATGGTAAGCCCTCCCGTATCGTAGTTATCTACACGACGGGGAGTCA
GGCAACTATGGATGAACGAAATAGACAGATCGCTGAGATAGGTGCCTCACTGATTAAGCATTGGTAACTG
TCAGACCAAGTTTACTCATATATACTTTAGATTGATTTAAAACTTCATTTTTAATTTAAAAGGATCTAGG
TGAAGATCCTTTTTGATAATCTCATGACCAAAATCCCTTAACGTGAGTTTTCGTTCCACTGAGCGTCAGA
CCCCGTAGAAAAGATCAAAGGATCTTCTTGAGATCCTTTTTTTCTGCGCGTAATCTGCTGCTTGCAAACA
AAAAAACCACCGCTACCAGCGGTGGTTTGTTTGCCGGATCAAGAGCTACCAACTCTTTTTCCGAAGGTAA
CTGGCTTCAGCAGAGCGCAGATACCAAATACTGTTCTTCTAGTGTAGCCGTAGTTAGGCCACCACTTCAA
GAACTCTGTAGCACCGCCTACATACCTCGCTCTGCTAATCCTGTTACCAGTGGCTGCTGCCAGTGGCGAT
AAGTCGTGTCTTACCGGGTTGGACTCAAGACGATAGTTACCGGATAAGGCGCAGCGGTCGGGCTGAACGG
GGGGTTCGTGCACACAGCCCAGCTTGGAGCGAACGACCTACACCGAACTGAGATACCTACAGCGTGAGCT
ATGAGAAAGCGCCACGCTTCCCGAAGGGAGAAAGGCGGACAGGTATCCGGTAAGCGGCAGGGTCGGAACA
GGAGAGCGCACGAGGGAGCTTCCAGGGGGAAACGCCTGGTATCTTTATAGTCCTGTCGGGTTTCGCCACC
TCTGACTTGAGCGTCGATTTTTGTGATGCTCGTCAGGGGGGCGGAGCCTATGGAAAAACGCCAGCAACGC
GGCCTTTTTACGGTTCCTGGCCTTTTGCTGGCCTTTTGCTCACATGTTCTTTCCTGCGTTATCCCCTGAT
TCTGTGGATAACCGTATTACCGCCTTTGAGTGAGCTGATACCGCTCGCCGCAGCCGAACGACCGAGCGCA
GCGAGTCAGTGAGCGAGGAAGCGGAAGAGCGCCCAATACGCAAACCGCCTCTCCCCGCGCGTTGGCCGAT
TCATTAATGCAGCTGGCACGACAGGTTTCCCGACTGGAAAGCGGGCAGTGAGCGCAACGCAATTAATGTG
AGTTAGCTCACTCATTAGGCACCCCAGGCTTTACACTTTATGCTTCCGGCTCGTATGTTGTGTGGAATTG
TGAGCGGATAACAATTTCACACAGGAAACAGCTATGACCATGATTACGCCAAGCGCGCAATTAACCCTCA
CTAAAGGGAACAAAAGCTGGAGCTGCAAGCTTAATGTAGTCTTATGCAATACTCTTGTAGTCTTGCAACA
TGGTAACGATGAGTTAGCAACATGCCTTACAAGGAGAGAAAAAGCACCGTGCATGCCGATTGGTGGAAGT
AAGGTGGTACGATCGTGCCTTATTAGGAAGGCAACAGACGGGTCTGACATGGATTGGACGAACCACTGAA
TTGCCGCATTGCAGAGATATTGTATTTAAGTGCCTAGCTCGATACATAAACGGGTCTCTCTGGTTAGACC
AGATCTGAGCCTGGGAGCTCTCTGGCTAACTAGGGAACCCACTGCTTAAGCCTCAATAAAGCTTGCCTTG
AGTGCTTCAAGTAGTGTGTGCCCGTCTGTTGTGTGACTCTGGTAACTAGAGATCCCTCAGACCCTTTTAG
TCAGTGTGGAAAATCTCTAGCAGTGGCGCCCGAACAGGGACTTGAAAGCGAAAGGGAAACCAGAGGAGCT
CTCTCGACGCAGGACTCGGCTTGCTGAAGCGCGCACGGCAAGAGGCGAGGGGCGGCGACTGGTGAGTACG
CCAAAAATTTTGACTAGCGGAGGCTAGAAGGAGAGAGATGGGTGCGAGAGCGTCAGTATTAAGCGGGGGA
GAATTAGATCGCGATGGGAAAAAATTCGGTTAAGGCCAGGGGGAAAGAAAAAATATAAATTAAAACATAT
AGTATGGGCAAGCAGGGAGCTAGAACGATTCGCAGTTAATCCTGGCCTGTTAGAAACATCAGAAGGCTGT
AGACAAATACTGGGACAGCTACAACCATCCCTTCAGACAGGATCAGAAGAACTTAGATCATTATATAATA
CAGTAGCAACCCTCTATTGTGTGCATCAAAGGATAGAGATAAAAGACACCAAGGAAGCTTTAGACAAGAT
AGAGGAAGAGCAAAACAAAAGTAAGACCACCGCACAGCAAGCGGCCGCTGATCTTCAGACCTGGAGGAGG
AGATATGAGGGACAATTGGAGAAGTGAATTATATAAATATAAAGTAGTAAAAATTGAACCATTAGGAGTA
GCACCCACCAAGGCAAAGAGAAGAGTGGTGCAGAGAGAAAAAAGAGCAGTGGGAATAGGAGCTTTGTTCC
TTGGGTTCTTGGGAGCAGCAGGAAGCACTATGGGCGCAGCGTCAATGACGCTGACGGTACAGGCCAGACA
ATTATTGTCTGGTATAGTGCAGCAGCAGAACAATTTGCTGAGGGCTATTGAGGCGCAACAGCATCTGTTG
CAACTCACAGTCTGGGGCATCAAGCAGCTCCAGGCAAGAATCCTGGCTGTGGAAAGATACCTAAAGGATC
AACAGCTCCTGGGGATTTGGGGTTGCTCTGGAAAACTCATTTGCACCACTGCTGTGCCTTGGAATGCTAG
TTGGAGTAATAAATCTCTGGAACAGATTTGGAATCACACGACCTGGATGGAGTGGGACAGAGAAATTAAC
AATTACACAAGCTTAATACACTCCTTAATTGAAGAATCGCAAAACCAGCAAGAAAAGAATGAACAAGAAT
TATTGGAATTAGATAAATGGGCAAGTTTGTGGAATTGGTTTAACATAACAAATTGGCTGTGGTATATAAA
ATTATTCATAATGATAGTAGGAGGCTTGGTAGGTTTAAGAATAGTTTTTGCTGTACTTTCTATAGTGAAT
AGAGTTAGGCAGGGATATTCACCATTATCGTTTCAGACCCACCTCCCAACCCCGAGGGGACCCAGAGAGG
GCCTATTTCCCATGATTCCTTCATATTTGCATATACGATACAAGGCTGTTAGAGAGATAATTAGAATTAA
TTTGACTGTAAACACAAAGATATTAGTACAAAATACGTGACGTAGAAAGTAATAATTTCTTGGGTAGTTT
GCAGTTTTAAAATTATGTTTTAAAATGGACTATCATATGCTTACCGTAACTTGAAAGTATTTCGATTTCT
TGGCTTTATATATCTTGTGGAAAGGACGAAACACCGTGAGGCCTTACCGAGCTCAGGTTTTAGAGCTAGA
AATAGCAAGTTAAAATAAGGCTAGTCCGTTATCAACTTGAAAAAGTGGCACCGAGTCGGTGCTTTTTTAA
GCTTGGCGTAACTAGATCTTGAGACAAATGGCAGTATTCATCCACAATTTTAAAAGAAAAGGGGGGATTG
GGGGGTACAGTGCAGGGGAAAGAATAGTAGACATAATAGCAACAGACATACAAACTAAAGAATTACAAAA
ACAAATTACAAAAATTCAAAATTTTCGGGTTTATTACAGGGACAGCAGAGATCCACTTTGGCGCCGGCTC
GAGGGGG
