>Addgene plasmid #77625 | SPEG gRNA (BRDN0001145964) | depositor partial sequence | sequence record 145085 | Target Sequence
TGAGGCCTTACCGAGCTCAG
