>Addgene plasmid #77625 | SPEG gRNA (BRDN0001145964) | addgene partial sequence | sequence record 188125 | hU6-F
GAAAGTAATAATTTCTTGGGTAGTTTGCAGTTTTAAAATTATGTTTTAAAATGGACTATCATATGCTTAC
CGTAACTTGAAAGTATTTCGATTTCTTGGCTTTATATATCTTGTGGAAAGGACGAAACACCGTGAGGCCT
TACCGAGCTCAGGTTTTAGAGCTAGAAATAGCAAGTTAAAATAAGGCTAGTCCGTTATCAACTTGAAAAA
GTGGCACCGAGTCGGTGCTTTTTTAAGCTTGGCGTAACTAGATCTTGAGACAAATGGCAGTATTCATCCA
CAATTTTAAAAGAAAAGGGGGGATTGGGGGGTACAGTGCAGGGGAAAGAATAGTAGACATAATAGCAACA
GACATACAAACTAAAGAATTACAAAAACAAATTACAAAAATTCAAAATTTTCGGGTTTATTACAGGGACA
GCAGAGATCCACTTTGGCGCCGGCTCGAGGGGGCCCGGGTGCAAAGATGGATAAAGTTTTAAACAGAGAG
GAATCTTTGCAGCTAATGGACCTTCTAGGTCTTGAAAGGAGTGGGAATTGGCTCCGGTGCCCGTCAGTGG
GCAGAGCGCA
